Addgene plasmid #113617: pCMV6-AC EJ7-GFP
Purpose: Reporter for canonical-NHEJ. Reporter for end joining between two double-strand breaks, induced with the 7a and 7b sgRNAs with CAS9. EJ between the distal ends w/o indel mutations restores GFP
Depositing lab: Jeremy Stark. Depositing organization: Beckman Research Institute of the City of Hope. Publication: C-NHEJ without indels is robust and requires synergistic function of distinct XLF domains. Bhargava R, Sandhu M, Muk S, Lee G, Vaidehi N, Stark JM. Nat Commun. 2018 Jun 27;9(1):2484. doi: 10.1038/s41467-018-04867-5. PubMed 29950655.
Backbone
  Vector backbone: pCMV6-AC
  Vector type: Mammalian Expression
  Selectable markers: Neomycin (select with G418)
Growth in bacteria
  Bacterial resistance: Ampicillin, 100 μg/mL
  Growth temperature: 37°C
  Growth strain: DH5alpha
  Copy number: Unknown
Gene/Insert
  Gene/Insert name: EJ7-GFP variant of EGFP
  Species: Synthetic
  Insert size (bp): 977
  Cloning method: Restriction Enzyme; 5′ cloning site EcoRI (not destroyed); 3′ cloning site XhoI (not destroyed)
  Sequencing primers: 5′ CGCAAATGGGCGGTAGGCGTG
Terms and licenses: Academic/Nonprofit Terms; Industry Terms: Not Available to Industry
How to cite: pCMV6-AC EJ7-GFP was a gift from Jeremy Stark (Addgene plasmid # 113617 ; http://n2t.net/addgene:113617 ; RRID:Addgene_113617)
