[The description below was written by a language model from this plasmid's Addgene catalogue record and pLannotate feature annotations shown in this document.]
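Description:
pCMV6-AC EJ7-GFP is a mammalian expression plasmid built on the pCMV6-AC backbone that carries a fluorescent reporter for canonical non-homologous end joining (C-NHEJ). In bacteria it is maintained through a high-copy ColE1/pUC-type origin and selected with ampicillin via the β-lactamase gene. An f1 origin and remnants of lac regulatory and lacZα sequences are also present as backbone carry-over. For mammalian cells, an SV40 enhancer/early promoter drives a neomycin phosphotransferase gene followed by an SV40 polyadenylation signal, allowing G418 selection of cells that retain the reporter.

The payload is a synthetic 977 bp EJ7-GFP variant of EGFP, cloned between EcoRI and XhoI sites downstream of the human CMV immediate early enhancer and promoter (with a T7 promoter just upstream of the insert) and terminated by the human growth hormone poly(A) signal. The feature table annotates the coding region as two separate EGFP-derived fragments with a short unannotated gap of roughly 45 nt between them, consistent with a GFP open reading frame interrupted by a spacer. The second fragment is matched to a destabilized EGFP entry only as a partial hit, so the record does not show that a degradation domain is present. According to the record, Cas9 is targeted with two sgRNAs, 7a and 7b, to make two double-strand breaks. Joining of the distal ends without insertion or deletion mutations restores a functional GFP sequence, so green fluorescence reports precise, indel-free end joining. The construct is used to measure C-NHEJ activity and to test how repair factors or their mutants influence it.
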