Features (pLannotate 1.2.2; 19 found; start..end, strand, type, name):
      4..158     -  CDS            lacZα (fragment): LacZα fragment of β-galactosidase; lacZ fragment
    318..697     +  enhancer       CMV enhancer: human cytomegalovirus immediate early enhancer
    699..898     +  promoter       CMV promoter: human cytomegalovirus (CMV) immediate early promoter
    927..945     +  promoter       T7 promoter: promoter for bacteriophage T7 RNA polymerase
    966..1169    +  CDS            EGFP (fragment): EGFP is a basic (constitutively fluorescent) green fluorescent protein published in 1996, derived from Aequorea victoria. It is reported to be a rapidly-maturing weak dimer with moderate acid sensitivity.
   1215..1820    +  CDS            d1EGFP (fragment): EGFP destabilized by fusion to a mutated version of residues 422-461 of mouse ornithine decarboxylase, giving an in vivo half-life of ~1 hour mammalian codon-optimized
   1977..2599    +  polyA_signal   hGH poly(A) signal: human growth hormone polyadenylation signal
   2628..2957    +  promoter       SV40 promoter: SV40 enhancer and early promoter
   3024..3815    +  CDS            neo: KKA2_KLEPN - Also known as kan, nptII. Experimental evidence at protein level: Swiss-Prot protein existence level 1. Resistance to kanamycin, neomycin, paromomycin, ribostamycin, butirosin and gentamicin B. From Klebsiella pneumoniae.
   3839..3997    +  CDS            ble (fragment): BLE_KLEPN - Experimental evidence at protein level: Swiss-Prot protein existence level 1. Binding protein with a strong affinity to the bleomycin family of antibiotics. Binds to CL990; an antimitotic-antibiotic compound. From Klebsiella pneumoniae.
   3992..4113    +  polyA_signal   SV40 poly(A) signal: SV40 polyadenylation signal
   4186..4202    -  protein_bind   lac operator: The lac repressor binds to the lac operator to inhibit transcription in E. coli. This inhibition can be relieved by adding lactose or isopropyl-β-D-thiogalactopyranoside (IPTG). lac repressor encoded by lacI
   4210..4240    -  promoter       lac promoter: promoter for the E. coli lac operon
   4255..4276    -  protein_bind   CAP binding site: CAP binding activates transcription in the presence of cAMP. E. coli catabolite activator protein
   4289..4381    -  CDS            lacI (fragment): lac repressor; lacI; The lac repressor binds to the lac operator to inhibit transcription in E. coli. This inhibition can be relieved by adding lactose or isopropyl-β-D-thiogalactopyranoside (IPTG).
   4564..5152    -  rep_origin     ori: high-copy-number ColE1/pMB1/pBR322/pUC origin of replication
   5323..6183    -  CDS            AmpR: β-lactamase; bla; confers resistance to ampicillin, carbenicillin, and related antibiotics
   6184..6288    -  promoter       AmpR promoter: bla
   6315..6743    +  rep_origin     f1 ori (sequence partly withheld): f1 bacteriophage origin of replication; arrow indicates direction of (+) strand synthesis
>Addgene plasmid #113617 | pCMV6-AC EJ7-GFP | addgene full sequence | sequence record 218254 | Addgene NGS Result
CCATTCGCCATTCAGGCTGCGCAACTGTTGGGAAGGGCGATCGGTGCGGGCCTCTTCGCTATTACGCCAG
CTGGCGAAAGGGGGATGTGCTGCAAGGCGATTAAGTTGGGTAACGCCAGGGTTTTCCCAGTCACGACGTT
GTAAAACGACGGCCAGTGCCAAGCTGATCTATACATTGAATCAATATTGGCAATTAGCCATATTAGTCAT
TGGTTATATAGCATAAATCAATATTGGCTATTGGCCATTGCATACGTTGTATCTATATCATAATATGTAC
ATTTATATTGGCTCATGTCCAATATGACCGCCATGTTGACATTGATTATTGACTAGTTATTAATAGTAAT
CAATTACGGGGTCATTAGTTCATAGCCCATATATGGAGTTCCGCGTTACATAACTTACGGTAAATGGCCC
GCCTGGCTGACCGCCCAACGACCCCCGCCCATTGACGTCAATAATGACGTATGTTCCCATAGTAACGCCA
ATAGGGACTTTCCATTGACGTCAATGGGTGGAGTATTTACGGTAAACTGCCCACTTGGCAGTACATCAAG
TGTATCATATGCCAAGTCCGCCCCCTATTGACGTCAATGACGGTAAATGGCCCGCCTGGCATTATGCCCA
GTACATGACCTTACGGGACTTTCCTACTTGGCAGTACATCTACGTATTAGTCATCGCTATTACCATGGTG
ATGCGGTTTTGGCAGTACACCAATGGGCGTGGATAGCGGTTTGACTCACGGGGATTTCCAAGTCTCCACC
CCATTGACGTCAATGGGAGTTTGTTTTGGCACCAAAATCAACGGGACTTTCCAAAATGTCGTAATAACCC
CGCCCCGTTGACGCAAATGGGCGGTAGGCGTGTACGGTGGGAGGTCTATATAAGCAGAGCTCGTTTAGTG
AACCGTCAGAATTTTGTAATACGACTCACTATAGGGCGGCCGGGAATTCGCCACCATGGTGAGCAAGGGC
GAGGAGCTGTTCACCGGGGTGGTGCCCATCCTGGTCGAGCTGGACGGCGACGTAAACGGCCACAAGTTCA
GCGTGTCCGGCGAGGGCGAGGGCGATGCCACCTACGGCAAGCTGACCCTGAAGTTCATCTGCACCACCGG
CAAGCTGCCCGTGCCCTGGCCCACCCTCGTGACCACCCTGACCTACGGCTAAGGAAGATATCTAGGGATA
ACAGGGTAATCCCGGGGGCCTATTCGTGCAGTGCTTCAGCCGCTACCCCGACCACATGAAGCAGCACGAC
TTCTTCAAGTCCGCCATGCCCGAAGGCTACGTCCAGGAGCGCACCATCTTCTTCAAGGACGACGGCAACT
ACAAGACCCGCGCCGAGGTGAAGTTCGAGGGCGACACCCTGGTGAACCGCATCGAGCTGAAGGGCATCGA
CTTCAAGGAGGACGGCAACATCCTGGGGCACAAGCTGGAGTACAACTACAACAGCCACAACGTCTATATC
ATGGCCGACAAGCAGAAGAACGGCATCAAGGTGAACTTCAAGATCCGCCACAACATCGAGGACGGCAGCG
TGCAGCTCGCCGACCACTACCAGCAGAACACCCCCATCGGCGACGGCCCCGTGCTGCTGCCCGACAACCA
CTACCTGAGCACCCAGTCCGCCCTGAGCAAAGACCCCAACGAGAAGCGCGATCACATGGTCCTGCTGGAG
TTCGTGACCGCCGCCGGGATCACTCTCGGCATGGACGAGCTGTACAAGTAAGGCCGGCCAGCCACGGCTT
CCCCCCTGAGGTGGCCGCTCAGGACGATGGCACCCTGCCCATGAGCTGCGCCCAGGAGAGCGGCATGGAC
AGGCACCCCGCCGCTTGCGCCAGCGCTAGGATCAACGTGGGTGAGGGCAGAGGAAGTCTTCTAACATGCG
GTGACGTGGAGGAGAATCCGGGCCCTGTGGTACCCTCGAGGTTTAAACGGCCGGCCGCGGTCATAGCTGT
TTCCTGAACAGATCCCGGGTGGCATCCCTGTGACCCCTCCCCAGTGCCTCTCCTGGCCCTGGAAGTTGCC
ACTCCAGTGCCCACCAGCCTTGTCCTAATAAAATTAAGTTGCATCATTTTGTCTGACTAGGTGTCCTTCT
ATAATATTATGGGGTGGAGGGGGGTGGTATGGAGCAAGGGGCAAGTTGGGAAGACAACCTGTAGGGCCTG
CGGGGTCTATTGGGAACCAAGCTGGAGTGCAGTGGCACAATCTTGGCTCACTGCAATCTCCGCCTCCTGG
GTTCAAGCGATTCTCCTGCCTCAGCCTCCCGAGTTGTTGGGATTCCAGGCATGCATGACCAGGCTCAGCT
AATTTTTGTTTTTTTGGTAGAGACGGGGTTTCACCATATTGGCCAGGCTGGTCTCCAACTCCTAATCTCA
GGTGATCTACCCACCTTGGCCTCCCAAATTGCTGGGATTACAGGCGTGAACCACTGCTCCCTTCCCTGTC
CTTCTGATTTTAAAATAACTATACCAGCAGGAGGACGTCCAGACACAGCATAGGCTACCTGGCCATGCCC
AACCGGTGGGACATTTGAGTTGCTTGCTTGGCACTGTCCTCTCATGCGTTGGGTCCACTCAGTAGATGCC
TGTTGAATTGGGTACGCGGCCAGCTTGGCTGTGGAATGTGTGTCAGTTAGGGTGTGGAAAGTCCCCAGGC
TCCCCAGCAGGCAGAAGTATGCAAAGCATGCATCTCAATTAGTCAGCAACCAGGTGTGGAAAGTCCCCAG
GCTCCCCAGCAGGCAGAAGTATGCAAAGCATGCATCTCAATTAGTCAGCAACCATAGTCCCGCCCCTAAC
TCCGCCCATCCCGCCCCTAACTCCGCCCAGTTCCGCCCATTCTCCGCCCCATGGCTGACTAATTTTTTTT
ATTTATGCAGAGGCCGAGGCCGCCTCGGCCTCTGAGCTATTCCAGAAGTAGTGAGGAGGCTTTTTTGGAG
GCCTAGGCTTTTGCAAAAAGCTCCCGGGAGCTTGTATATCCATTTTCGGATCTGATCAAGAGACAGGATG
AGGATCGTTTCGCATGATTGAACAAGATGGATTGCACGCAGGTTCTCCGGCCGCTTGGGTGGAGAGGCTA
TTCGGCTATGACTGGGCACAACAGACAATCGGCTGCTCTGATGCCGCCGTGTTCCGGCTGTCAGCGCAGG
GGCGCCCGGTTCTTTTTGTCAAGACCGACCTGTCCGGTGCCCTGAATGAACTGCAGGACGAGGCAGCGCG
GCTATCGTGGCTGGCCACGACGGGCGTTCCTTGCGCAGCTGTGCTCGACGTTGTCACTGAAGCGGGAAGG
GACTGGCTGCTATTGGGCGAAGTGCCGGGGCAGGATCTCCTGTCATCTCACCTTGCTCCTGCCGAGAAAG
TATCCATCATGGCTGATGCAATGCGGCGGCTGCATACGCTTGATCCGGCTACCTGCCCATTCGACCACCA
AGCGAAACATCGCATCGAGCGAGCACGTACTCGGATGGAAGCCGGTCTTGTCGATCAGGATGATCTGGAC
GAAGAGCATCAGGGGCTCGCGCCAGCCGAACTGTTCGCCAGGCTCAAGGCGCGCATGCCCGACGGCGAGG
ATCTCGTCGTGACCCATGGCGATGCCTGCTTGCCGAATATCATGGTGGAAAATGGCCGCTTTTCTGGATT
CATCGACTGTGGCCGGCTGGGTGTGGCGGACCGCTATCAGGACATAGCGTTGGCTACCCGTGATATTGCT
GAAGAGCTTGGCGGCGAATGGGCTGACCGCTTCCTCGTGCTTTACGGTATCGCCGCTCCCGATTCGCAGC
GCATCGCCTTCTATCGCCTTCTTGACGAGTTCTTCTGAGCGGGACTCTGGGGTTCGAAATGACCGACCAA
GCGACGCCCAACCTGCCATCACGAGATTTCGATTCCACCGCCGCCTTCTATGAAAGGTTGGGCTTCGGAA
TCGTTTTCCGGGACGCCGGCTGGATGATCCTCCAGCGCGGGGATCTCATGCTGGAGTTCTTCGCCCACCC
CAACTTGTTTATTGCAGCTTATAATGGTTACAAATAAAGCAATAGCATCACAAATTTCACAAATAAAGCA
TTTTTTTCACTGCATTCTAGTTGTGGTTTGTCCAAACTCATCAATGTATCTTATCATGTCTGTATACCGT
CGACCTCTAGCTAGAGCTTGGCGTAATCATGGTCATAGCTGTTTCCTGTGTGAAATTGTTATCCGCTCAC
AATTCCACACAACATACGAGCCGGAAGCATAAAGTGTAAAGCCTGGGGTGCCTAATGAGTGAGCTAACTC
ACATTAATTGCGTTGCGCTCACTGCCCGCTTTCCAGTCGGGAAACCTGTCGTGCCAGCTGCATTAATGAA
TCGGCCAACGCGCGGGGAGAGGCGGTTTGCGTATTGGGCGCTCTTCCGCTTCCTCGCTCACTGACTCGCT
GCGCTCGGTCGTTCGGCTGCGGCGAGCGGTATCAGCTCACTCAAAGGCGGTAATACGGTTATCCACAGAA
TCAGGGGATAACGCAGGAAAGAACATGTGAGCAAAAGGCCAGCAAAAGGCCAGGAACCGTAAAAAGGCCG
CGTTGCTGGCGTTTTTCCATAGGCTCCGCCCCCCTGACGAGCATCACAAAAATCGACGCTCAAGTCAGAG
GTGGCGAAACCCGACAGGACTATAAAGATACCAGGCGTTTCCCCCTGGAAGCTCCCTCGTGCGCTCTCCT
GTTCCGACCCTGCCGCTTACCGGATACCTGTCCGCCTTTCTCCCTTCGGGAAGCGTGGCGCTTTCTCATA
GCTCACGCTGTAGGTATCTCAGTTCGGTGTAGGTCGTTCGCTCCAAGCTGGGCTGTGTGCACGAACCCCC
CGTTCAGCCCGACCGCTGCGCCTTATCCGGTAACTATCGTCTTGAGTCCAACCCGGTAAGACACGACTTA
TCGCCACTGGCAGCAGCCACTGGTAACAGGATTAGCAGAGCGAGGTATGTAGGCGGTGCTACAGAGTTCT
TGAAGTGGTGGCCTAACTACGGCTACACTAGAAGAACAGTATTTGGTATCTGCGCTCTGCTGAAGCCAGT
TACCTTCGGAAAAAGAGTTGGTAGCTCTTGATCCGGCAAACAAACCACCGCTGGTAGCGGTGGTTTTTTT
GTTTGCAAGCAGCAGATTACGCGCAGAAAAAAAGGATCTCAAGAAGATCCTTTGATCTTTTCTACGGGGT
CTGACGCTCAGTGGAACGAAAACTCACGTTAAGGGATTTTGGTCATGAGATTATCAAAAAGGATCTTCAC
CTAGATCCTTTTAAATTAAAAATGAAGTTTTAAATCAATCTAAAGTATATATGAGTAAACTTGGTCTGAC
AGTTACCAATGCTTAATCAGTGAGGCACCTATCTCAGCGATCTGTCTATTTCGTTCATCCATAGTTGCCT
GACTCCCCGTCGTGTAGATAACTACGATACGGGAGGGCTTACCATCTGGCCCCAGTGCTGCAATGATACC
GCGAGACCCACGCTCACCGGCTCCAGATTTATCAGCAATAAACCAGCCAGCCGGAAGGGCCGAGCGCAGA
AGTGGTCCTGCAACTTTATCCGCCTCCATCCAGTCTATTAATTGTTGCCGGGAAGCTAGAGTAAGTAGTT
CGCCAGTTAATAGTTTGCGCAACGTTGTTGCCATTGCTACAGGCATCGTGGTGTCACGCTCGTCGTTTGG
TATGGCTTCATTCAGCTCCGGTTCCCAACGATCAAGGCGAGTTACATGATCCCCCATGTTGTGCAAAAAA
GCGGTTAGCTCCTTCGGTCCTCCGATCGTTGTCAGAAGTAAGTTGGCCGCAGTGTTATCACTCATGGTTA
TGGCAGCACTGCATAATTCTCTTACTGTCATGCCATCCGTAAGATGCTTTTCTGTGACTGGTGAGTACTC
AACCAAGTCATTCTGAGAATAGTGTATGCGGCGACCGAGTTGCTCTTGCCCGGCGTCAATACGGGATAAT
ACCGCGCCACATAGCAGAACTTTAAAAGTGCTCATCATTGGAAAACGTTCTTCGGGGCGAAAACTCTCAA
GGATCTTACCGCTGTTGAGATCCAGTTCGATGTAACCCACTCGTGCACCCAACTGATCTTCAGCATCTTT
TACTTTCACCAGCGTTTCTGGGTGAGCAAAAACAGGAAGGCAAAATGCCGCAAAAAAGGGAATAAGGGCG
ACACGGAAATGTTGAATACTCATACTCTTCCTTTTTCAATATTATTGAAGCATTTATCAGGGTTATTGTC
TCATGAGCGGATACATATTTGAATGTATTTAGAAAAATAAACAAATAGGGGTTCCGCGCACATTTCCCCG
AAAAGTGCCACCTG
[124 nt withheld, positions 6315-6438]
C
[91 nt withheld, positions 6440-6530]
A
[49 nt withheld, positions 6532-6580]
CCTTTGACGTTGGAGTCCACGTTCTTT
[37 nt withheld, positions 6608-6644]
ACCCTATCTCGGTCTATTCTTTTGATTTATAAGGGATTTTGCCGATTTCGGCCTATTGGTTAAAAAATGA
GCTGATTTAACAAAAATTTAACGCGAATTTTAACAAAATATTAACGCTTACAATTT
