>Addgene plasmid #113617 | pCMV6-AC EJ7-GFP | depositor partial sequence | sequence record 214468 | Insert
GAATTCGCCACCATGGTGAGCAAGGGCGAGGAGCTGTTCACCGGGGTGGTGCCCATCCTGGTCGAGCTGG
ACGGCGACGTAAACGGCCACAAGTTCAGCGTGTCCGGCGAGGGCGAGGGCGATGCCACCTACGGCAAGCT
GACCCTGAAGTTCATCTGCACCACCGGCAAGCTGCCCGTGCCCTGGCCCACCCTCGTGACCACCCTGACC
TACGGCTAAGGAAGATATCTAGGGATAACAGGGTAATCCCGGGGGCCTATTCGTGCAGTGCTTCAGCCGC
TACCCCGACCACATGAAGCAGCACGACTTCTTCAAGTCCGCCATGCCCGAAGGCTACGTCCAGGAGCGCA
CCATCTTCTTCAAGGACGACGGCAACTACAAGACCCGCGCCGAGGTGAAGTTCGAGGGCGACACCCTGGT
GAACCGCATCGAGCTGAAGGGCATCGACTTCAAGGAGGACGGCAACATCCTGGGGCACAAGCTGGAGTAC
AACTACAACAGCCACAACGTCTATATCATGGCCGACAAGCAGAAGAACGGCATCAAGGTGAACTTCAAGA
TCCGCCACAACATCGAGGACGGCAGCGTGCAGCTCGCCGACCACTACCAGCAGAACACCCCCATCGGCGA
CGGCCCCGTGCTGCTGCCCGACAACCACTACCTGAGCACCCAGTCCGCCCTGAGCAAAGACCCCAACGAG
AAGCGCGATCACATGGTCCTGCTGGAGTTCGTGACCGCCGCCGGGATCACTCTCGGCATGGACGAGCTGT
ACAAGTAAGGCCGGCCAGCCACGGCTTCCCCCCTGAGGTGGCCGCTCAGGACGATGGCACCCTGCCCATG
AGCTGCGCCCAGGAGAGCGGCATGGACAGGCACCCCGCCGCTTGCGCCAGCGCTAGGATCAACGTGGGTG
AGGGCAGAGGAAGTCTTCTAACATGCGGTGACGTGGAGGAGAATCCGGGCCCTGTGGTACCCTCGAG
